>Addgene plasmid #227826 | pBOBI nt-rfp-PDZD8 T527A ct-gfp | addgene full sequence | sequence record 477893 | Addgene NGS Result
GACGGATCGGGAGATCTCCCGATCCCCTATGGTGCACTCTCAGTACAATCTGCTCTGATGCCGCATAGTT
AAGCCAGTATCTGCTCCCTGCTTGTGTGTTGGAGGTCGCTGAGTAGTGCGCGAGCAAAATTTAAGCTACA
ACAAGGCAAGGCTTGACCGACAATTGCATGAAGAATCTGCTTAGGGTTAGGCGTTTTGCGCTGCTTCGCG
ATGTACGGGCCAGATATACGCGTTGACATTGATTATTGACTAGTTATTAATAGTAATCAATTACGGGGTC
ATTAGTTCATAGCCCATATATGGAGTTCCGCGTTACATAACTTACGGTAAATGGCCCGCCTGGCTGACCG
CCCAACGACCCCCGCCCATTGACGTCAATAATGACGTATGTTCCCATAGTAACGCCAATAGGGACTTTCC
ATTGACGTCAATGGGTGGAGTATTTACGGTAAACTGCCCACTTGGCAGTACATCAAGTGTATCATATGCC
AAGTACGCCCCCTATTGACGTCAATGACGGTAAATGGCCCGCCTGGCATTATGCCCAGTACATGACCTTA
TGGGACTTTCCTACTTGGCAGTACATCTACGTATTAGTCATCGCTATTACCATGGTGATGCGGTTTTGGC
AGTACATCAATGGGCGTGGATAGCGGTTTGACTCACGGGGATTTCCAAGTCTCCACCCCATTGACGTCAA
TGGGAGTTTGTTTTGGCACCAAAATCAACGGGACTTTCCAAAATGTCGTAACAACTCCGCCCCATTGACG
CAAATGGGCGGTAGGCGTGTACGGTGGGAGGTCTATATAAGCAGCGCGTTTTGCCTGTACTGGGTCTCTC
TGGTTAGACCAGATCTGAGCCTGGGAGCTCTCTGGCTAACTAGGGAACCCACTGCTTAAGCCTCAATAAA
GCTTGCCTTGAGTGCTTCAAGTAGTGTGTGCCCGTCTGTTGTGTGACTCTGGTAACTAGAGATCCCTCAG
ACCCTTTTAGTCAGTGTGGAAAATCTCTAGCAGTGGCGCCCGAACAGGGACTTGAAAGCGAAAGGGAAAC
CAGAGGAGCTCTCTCGACGCAGGACTCGGCTTGCTGAAGCGCGCACGGCAAGAGGCGAGGGGCGGCGACT
GGTGAGTACGCCAAAAATTTTGACTAGCGGAGGCTAGAAGGAGAGAGATGGGTGCGAGAGCGTCAGTATT
AAGCGGGGGAGAATTAGATCGCGATGGGAAAAAATTCGGTTAAGGCCAGGGGGAAAGAAAAAATATAAAT
TAAAACATATAGTATGGGCAAGCAGGGAGCTAGAACGATTCGCAGTTAATCCTGGCCTGTTAGAAACATC
AGAAGGCTGTAGACAAATACTGGGACAGCTACAACCATCCCTTCAGACAGGATCAGAAGAACTTAGATCA
TTATATAATACAGTAGCAACCCTCTATTGTGTGCATCAAAGGATAGAGATAAAAGACACCAAGGAAGCTT
TAGACAAGATAGAGGAAGAGCAAAACAAAAGTAAGACCACCGCACAGCAAGCGGCCGCTGATCTTCAGAC
CTGGAGGAGGAGATATGAGGGACAATTGGAGAAGTGAATTATATAAATATAAAGTAGTAAAAATTGAACC
ATTAGGAGTAGCACCCACCAAGGCAAAGAGAAGAGTGGTGCAGAGAGAAAAAAGAGCAGTGGGAATAGGA
GCTTTGTTCCTTGGGTTCTTGGGAGCAGCAGGAAGCACTATGGGCGCAGCGTCAATGACGCTGACGGTAC
AGGCCAGACAATTATTGTCTGGTATAGTGCAGCAGCAGAACAATTTGCTGAGGGCTATTGAGGCGCAACA
GCATCTGTTGCAACTCACAGTCTGGGGCATCAAGCAGCTCCAGGCAAGAATCCTGGCTGTGGAAAGATAC
CTAAAGGATCAACAGCTCCTGGGGATTTGGGGTTGCTCTGGAAAACTCATTTGCACCACTGCTGTGCCTT
GGAATGCTAGTTGGAGTAATAAATCTCTGGAACAGATTTGGAATCACACGACCTGGATGGAGTGGGACAG
AGAAATTAACAATTACACAAGCTTAATACACTCCTTAATTGAAGAATCGCAAAACCAGCAAGAAAAGAAT
GAACAAGAATTATTGGAATTAGATAAATGGGCAAGTTTGTGGAATTGGTTTAACATAACAAATTGGCTGT
GGTATATAAAATTATTCATAATGATAGTAGGAGGCTTGGTAGGTTTAAGAATAGTTTTTGCTGTACTTTC
TATAGTGAATAGAGTTAGGCAGGGATATTCACCATTATCGTTTCAGACCCACCTCCCAACCCCGAGGGGA
CCCGACAGGCCCGAAGGAATAGAAGAAGAAGGTGGAGAGAGAGACAGAGACAGATCCATTCGATTAGTGA
ACGGATCAACTTTTAAAAGAAAAGGGGGGATTGGGGGGTACAGTGCAGGGGAAAGAATAGTAGACATAAT
AGCAACAGACATACAAACTAAAGAATTACAAAAACAAATTACAAAATTCAAAATTTTATCGATAAGCTTG
GGAGTTCCGCGTTACATAACTTACGGTAAATGGCCCGCCTGGCTGACCGCCCAACGACCCCCGCCCATTG
ACGTCAATAATGACGTATGTTCCCATAGTAACGCCAATAGGGACTTTCCATTGACGTCAATGGGTGGAGT
ATTTACGGTAAACTGCCCACTTGGCAGTACATCAAGTGTATCATATGCCAAGTACGCCCCCTATTGACGT
CAATGACGGTAAATGGCCCGCCTGGCATTATGCCCAGTACATGACCTTATGGGACTTTCCTACTTGGCAG
TACATCTACGTATTAGTCATCGCTATTACCATGGTGATGCGGTTTTGGCAGTACATCAATGGGCGTGGAT
AGCGGTTTGACTCACGGGGATTTCCAAGTCTCCACCCCATTGACGTCAATGGGAGTTTGTTTTGGCACCA
AAATCAACGGGACTTTCCAAAATGTCGTAACAACTCCGCCCCATTGACGCAAATGGGCGGTAGGCGTGTA
CGGTGGGAGGTCTATATAAGCAGAGCTCGTTTAGTGAACCGTCAGATCGCCTGGAGACGCCATCCACGCT
GTTTTGACCTCCATAGAAGACACCGACTGAGCTCCTTAAGGTTAACTCTAGAGAATTCGGATCCATGGGG
CTGCTGCTCATGATCCTGGCGTCGGCCGTGCTGGGTTCCTTCCTCACGCTCCTCGCCCAGTTCTTCCTGC
TGTACATGGTGTCTAAGGGCGAAGAGCTGATTAAGGAGAACATGCACATGAAGCTGTACATGGAGGGCAC
CGTGAACAACCACCACTTCAAGTGCACATCCGAGGGCGAAGGCAAGCCCTACGAGGGCACCCAGACCATG
AGAATCAAGGTGGTCGAGGGCGGCCCTCTCCCCTTCGCCTTCGACATCCTGGCTACCAGCTTCATGTACG
GCAGCAGAACCTTCATCAACCACACCCAGGGCATCCCCGACTTCTTTAAGCAGTCCTTCCCTGAGGGCTT
CACATGGGAGAGAGTCACCACATACGAAGACGGGGGCGTGCTGACCGCTACCCAGGACACCAGCCTCCAG
GACGGCTGCCTCATCTACAACGTCAAGATCAGAGGGGTGAACTTCCCATCCAACGGCCCTGTGATGCAGA
AGAAAACACTCGGCTGGGAGGCCAACACCGAGATGCTGTACCCCGCTGACGGCGGCCTGGAAGGCAGAAG
CGACATGGCCCTGAAGCTCGTGGGCGGGGGCCACCTGATCTGCAACTTCAAGACCACATACAGATCCAAG
AAACCCGCTAAGAACCTCAAGATGCCCGGCGTCTACTATGTGGACCACAGACTGGAAAGAATCAAGGAGG
CCGACAAAGAGACCTACGTCGAGCAGCACGAGGTGGCTGTGGCCAGATACTGCGACCTCCCTAGCAAACT
GGGGCACAAACTTAATCGCAGACAGCCCGAGCCGCCGGCGGACGAGGCCGCCCGCGCGGGCGAGGGCTTC
CGCTACATCAAGCCAGTGCCGGGCCTGCTCCTAAGGGAGTACCTTTATGGCGGCGGCCGGGATGAGGAGC
CCTCCGGAGCGGCCCCTGAGGGCGGCGCGACCCCCACCGCGGCCCCCGAGACCCCCGCCCCGCCGACGCG
GGAGACTTGCTACTTCCTCAACGCCACCATCCTATTCCTGTTCCGGGAGTTGCGGGACACCGCGCTGACC
CGCCGCTGGGTCACCAAGAAGATCAAGGTGGAGTTCGAGGAGCTGCTGCAGACCAAGACGGCCGGGCGCC
TGCTGGAGGGGCTGAGCCTGCGGGACGTGTTCCTGGGCGAGACGGTGCCCTTCATCAAGACCATCCGGCT
CGTGCGGCCAGTCGTGCCCTCGGCCACCGGGGAGCCCGATGGCCCTGAAGGGGAGGCGCTGCCCGCCGCC
TGCCCCGAGGAGCTGGCCTTCGAGGCGGAGGTGGAGTACAACGGGGGCTTCCACCTGGCCATCGACGTGG
ACCTGGTCTTCGGCAAGTCCGCCTACTTGTTTGTCAAGCTGTCCCGCGTGGTGGGAAGGCTGCGCTTGGT
CTTTACGCGCGTGCCCTTCACCCACTGGTTCTTCTCCTTCGTGGAAGACCCGCTGATCGACTTCGAGGTG
CGCTCCCAGTTTGAAGGGCGGCCCATGCCCCAGCTCACCTCCATCATCGTCAACCAGCTCAAGAAGATCA
TCAAGCGCAAGCACACCCTACCGAATTACAAGATCAGGTTTAAGCCGTTTTTTCCATACCAGACCTTGCA
AGGATTTGAAGAAGATGAAGAGCATATCCATATACAACAATGGGCACTTACTGAAGGCCGTCTTAAAGTT
ACGTTGTTAGAATGTAGCAGGTTACTCATTTTTGGATCCTATGACAGAGAGGCAAATGTTCATTGTACAC
TTGAGTTAAGCAGTAGTGTTTGGGAAGAAAAACAGAGGAGTTCTATTAAGACGGTTGAATTAATAAAAGG
AAATTTACAAAGTGTTGGACTTACACTTCGTCTTGTCCAGTCAACTGATGGGTATGCTGGGCACGTCATC
ATTGAAACTGTGGCTCCAAACTCGCCTGCTGCAATTGCAGATCTTCAGCGGGGAGATCGACTTATCGCCA
TTGGAGGTGTGAAAATCACATCAACACTGCAAGTGTTGAAGCTTATCAAGCAGGCTGGTGACCGAGTCCT
GGTGTACTATGAAAGGCCTGTTGGCCAGAGTAATCAAGGTGCAGTGCTGCAAGATAACTTTGGCCAGTTG
GAAGAAAACTTTTTGTCAAGCTCATGCCAATCGGGTTATGAAGAGGAAGCTGCCGGGTTGACAGTAGATA
CTGAAAGTAGAGAGCTGGATTCTGAATTTGAAGACTTGGCAAGTGATGTCAGAGCACAAAATGAGTTCAA
AGATGAGGCACAATCATTAAGTCATAGTCCCAAACGTGTTCCAGCAACACTTTCTATTAAACCCCTTGGA
GCTATATCACCAGTTTTAAACCGTAAATTAGCTGTAGGAAGTCACCCACTACCACCGAAAATTCAGTCCA
AAGATGGAAATAAACCTCCACCCCTAAAAACTTCTGAGATAACAGACCCAGCACAAGTGTCAAAACCAAC
CCAAGGATCTGCTTTCAAACCACCTGTGCCACCACGACCACAAGCGAAAGTTCCTTTGCCTTCCGCCGAT
GCTCCAAATCAGGCAGAACCAGATGTTCTCGTTGAAAAGCCAGAGAAGGTGGTGCCACCTCCTCTTGTAG
ATAAATCTGCTGAAAAGCAAGCAAAAAATGTGGATGCCATAGACGATGCAGCTGCACCTAAGCAATTTTT
AGCAAAGCAAGAAGTGGCCAAAGATGTCACTTCAGAAACTTCCTGCCCTACTAAGGACAGTTCGGACGAC
CGTCAAACATGGGAATCATCAGAAATTCTTTATCGTAATAAGCTAGGAAAATGGACAAGAACCAGAGCAT
CCTGTTTGTTTGACATAGAAGCCTGTCACAGGTACTTAAACATTGCATTGTGGTGCAGGGATCCTTTCAA
GTTGGGAGGTCTCATCTGTTTGGGGCATGTTAGTTTAAAACTTGAAGATGTGGCTTTAGGATGCCTAGCT
ACATCAAACACGGAATACCTTTCCAAATTGAGACTGGAAGCCCCCTCACCTAAGGCTATAGTCACTAGAA
CCGCACTACGCAATCTGAGTATGCAAAAGGGATTCAATGACAAATTTTGCTATGGTGACATTACTATTCA
CTTCAAATATTTGAAAGAAGGAGAATCAGACCACCATGTAGTTACTAACGTAGAAAAAGAAAAAGAACCC
CATTTGGTTGAAGAAGTTTCTGTTCTCCCTAAAGAGGAGCAATTTGTTGGACAGATGGGTTTAACAGAAA
ACAAACACAGTTTTCAGGATACTCAGTTCCAGAACCCAACATGGTGTGACTACTGTAAGAAAAAAGTTTG
GACTAAAGCAGCTTCCCAGTGTATGTTTTGTGCTTATGTTTGCCATAAAAAATGTCAAGAAAAGTGTCTA
GCTGAGACTTCTGTTTGTGGAGCAACTGATAGGCGAATAGACAGGACACTGAAAAACCTTAGGCTGGAAG
GACAGGAAACCCTCTTAGGCCTGCCTCCTCGTGTTGATGCTGAAGCTAGCAAGTCAGTCAATAAAACAAC
AGGTTTGACAAGGCATATTATCAATACTAGTTCTCGTTTATTAAATTTGCGTCAAGTCTCTAAAACTCGC
CTTTCTGAACCAGGAACCGATCTCGTAGAACCTTCACCAAAACACACACCCAACACGTCAGACAACGAAG
GCAGTGACACGGAGGTCTGTGGTCCAAACAGTCCTTCTAAACGGGGAAACAGCACAGGAATAAAGTTAGT
GAGAAAAGAGGGTGGTCTGGATGACAGTGTTTTCATTGCAGTTAAAGAAATTGGTCGTGATCTGTACAGG
GGCTTGCCTACAGAGGAAAGGATCCAGAAACTAGAGTTCATGTTGGATAAGCTACAGAATGAAATTGATC
AGGAGTTGGAACACAATAATTCCCTTGTTAGAGAAGAAAAAGAGACAACTGATACAAGGAAAAAATCACT
TCTTTCTGCTGCCTTAGCTAAATCAGGTGAAAGGCTACAAGCTCTAACACTTCTTATGATTCACTACAGA
GCAGGCATTGAAGATATAGAAACTTTAGAAAGTCTGTCTTTAGACCAGCACTCCAAAAAAATAAGCAAGT
ACACAGATGATACAGAAGAAGACCTTGATAATGAAATAAGCCAACTAATAGACTCTCAGCCATTCAGCAG
CATATCAGATGACTTATTTGGCCCATCCGAGTCTGTGATGGTGAGCAAGGGCGAGGAGCTGTTCACCGGG
GTGGTGCCCATCCTGGTCGAGCTGGACGGCGACGTAAACGGCCACAAGTTCAGCGTGTCCGGCGAGGGCG
AGGGCGATGCCACCTACGGCAAGCTGACCCTGAAGTTCATCTGCACCACCGGCAAGCTGCCCGTGCCCTG
GCCCACCCTCGTGACCACCCTGACCTACGGCGTGCAGTGCTTCAGCCGCTACCCCGACCACATGAAGCAG
CACGACTTCTTCAAGTCCGCCATGCCCGAAGGCTACGTCCAGGAGCGCACCATCTTCTTCAAGGACGACG
GCAACTACAAGACCCGCGCCGAGGTGAAGTTCGAGGGCGACACCCTGGTGAACCGCATCGAGCTGAAGGG
CATCGACTTCAAGGAGGACGGCAACATCCTGGGGCACAAGCTGGAGTACAACTACAACAGCCACAACGTC
TATATCATGGCCGACAAGCAGAAGAACGGCATCAAGGTGAACTTCAAGATCCGCCACAACATCGAGGACG
GCAGCGTGCAGCTCGCCGACCACTACCAGCAGAACACCCCCATCGGCGACGGCCCCGTGCTGCTGCCCGA
CAACCACTACCTGAGCACCCAGTCCGCCCTGAGCAAAGACCCCAACGAGAAGCGCGATCACATGGTCCTG
CTGGAGTTCGTGACCGCCGCCGGGATCACTCTCGGCATGGACGAGCTGTACAAGCTCGAGCCATGGAAGC
TTGATATCTAACTGACTGAACCGGTGGTACCGAGGAATTAATTCGCTGTCTGCGAGGGCCAGCTGTTGGG
GTGAGTACTCCCTCTCAAAAGCGGGCATGACTTCTGCGCTAAGATTGTCAGTTTCCAAAAACGAGGAGGA
TTTGATATTCACCTGGCCCGCGGTGATGCCTTTGAGGGTGGCCGCGTCCATCTGGTCAGAAAAGACAATC
TTTTTGTTGTCAAGCTTGAGGTGTGGCAGGCTTGAGATCTGGCCATACACTTGAGTGACAATGACATCCA
CTTTGCCTTTCTCTCCACAGGTGTCCACTCCCAGGTCCAACTGCAGGTCGAGCATGCATCTAGGGCGGCC
AATTCCGCCGATCCTGGAAAAACATGGAGCAATCACAAGTAGCAATACAGCAGCTACCAATGCTGATTGT
GCCTGGCTAGAAGCACAAGAGGAGGAGGAGGTGGGTTTTCCAGTCACACCTCAGACAATCAACCTCTGGA
TTACAAAATTTGTGAAAGATTGACTGGTATTCTTAACTATGTTGCTCCTTTTACGCTATGTGGATACGCT
GCTTTAATGCCTTTGTATCATGCTATTGCTTCCCGTATGGCTTTCATTTTCTCCTCCTTGTATAAATCCT
GGTTGCTGTCTCTTTATGAGGAGTTGTGGCCCGTTGTCAGGCAACGTGGCGTGGTGTGCACTGTGTTTGC
TGACGCAACCCCCACTGGTTGGGGCATTGCCACCACCTGTCAGCTCCTTTCCGGGACTTTCGCTTTCCCC
CTCCCTATTGCCACGGCGGAACTCATCGCCGCCTGCCTTGCCCGCTGCTGGACAGGGGCTCGGCTGTTGG
GCACTGACAATTCCGTGGTGTTGTCGGGGAAGCTGACGTCCTTTCCATGGCTGCTCGCCTGTGTTGCCAC
CTGGATTCTGCGCGGGACGTCCTTCTGCTACGTCCCTTCGGCCCTCAATCCAGCGGACCTTCCTTCCCGC
GGCCTGCTGCCGGCTCTGCGGCCTCTTCCGCGTCTTCGCCTTCGCCCTCAGACGAGTCGGATCTCCCTTT
GGGCCGCCTCCCCGCCTGGAATTCGAGCTCGGTACCTTTAAGACCAATGACTTACAAGGCAGCTGTAGAT
CTTAGCCACTTTTTAAAAGAAAAGGGGGGACTGGAAGGGCTAATTCACTCCCAACGAAGACAAGATATCC
TTGATCTGTGGATCTACCACACACAAGGCTACTTCCCTGATTGGCAGAACTACACACCAGGGCCAGGGAT
CAGATATCCACTGACCTTTGGATGGTGCTACAAGCTAGTACCAGTTGAGCAAGAGAAGGTAGAAGAAGCC
AATGAAGGAGAGAACACCCGCTTGTTACACCCTGTGAGCCTGCATGGGATGGATGACCCGGAGAGAGAAG
TATTAGAGTGGAGGTTTGACAGCCGCCTAGCATTTCATCACATGGCCCGAGAGCTGCATCCGGACTGTAC
TGGGTCTCTCTGGTTAGACCAGATCTGAGCCTGGGAGCTCTCTGGCTAACTAGGGAACCCACTGCTTAAG
CCTCAATAAAGCTTGCCTTGAGTGCTTCAAGTAGTGTGTGCCCGTCTGTTGTGTGACTCTGGTAACTAGA
GATCCCTCAGACCCTTTTAGTCAGTGTGGAAAATCTCTAGCAGGGCCGCTTTAAACCCGCTGATCAGCCT
CGACTGTGCCTTCTAGTTGCCAGCCATCTGTTGTTTGCCCCTCCCCCGTGCCTTCCTTGACCCTGGAAGG
TGCCACTCCCACTGTCCTTTCCTAATAAAATGAGGAAATTGCATCGCATTGTCTGAGTAGGTGTCATTCT
ATTCTGGGGGGTGGGGTGGGGCAGGACAGCAAGGGGGAGGATTGGGAAGACAATAGCAGGCATGCTGGGG
ATGCGGTGGGCTCTATGGCTTCTGAGGCGGAAAGAACCAGCTGGGGCTCTAGGGGGTATCCCC
[124 nt withheld, positions 10004-10127]
C
[91 nt withheld, positions 10129-10219]
A
[49 nt withheld, positions 10221-10269]
CCTTTGACGTTGGAGTCCACGTTCTTT
[37 nt withheld, positions 10297-10333]
ACCCTATCTCGGTCTATTCTTTTGATTTATAAGGGATTTTGCCGATTTCGGCCTATTGGTTAAAAAATGA
GCTGATTTAACAAAAATTTAACGCGAATTAATTCTGTGGAATGTGTGTCAGTTAGGGTGTGGAAAGTCCC
CAGGCTCCCCAGCAGGCAGAAGTATGCAAAGCATGCATCTCAATTAGTCAGCAACCAGGTGTGGAAAGTC
CCCAGGCTCCCCAGCAGGCAGAAGTATGCAAAGCATGCATCTCAATTAGTCAGCAACCATAGTCCCGCCC
CTAACTCCGCCCATCCCGCCCCTAACTCCGCCCAGTTCCGCCCATTCTCCGCCCCATGGCTGACTAATTT
TTTTTATTTATGCAGAGGCCGAGGCCGCCTCTGCCTCTGAGCTATTCCAGAAGTAGTGAGGAGGCTTTTT
TGGAGGCCTAGGCTTTTGCAAAAAGCTCCCGGGAGCTTGTATATCCATTTTCGGATCTGATCAGCACGTG
TTGACAATTAATCATCGGCATAGTATATCGGCATAGTATAATACGACAAGGTGAGGAACTAAACCATGGC
CAAGTTGACCAGTGCCGTTCCGGTGCTCACCGCGCGCGACGTCGCCGGAGCGGTCGAGTTCTGGACCGAC
CGGCTCGGGTTCTCCCGGGACTTCGTGGAGGACGACTTCGCCGGTGTGGTCCGGGACGACGTGACCCTGT
TCATCAGCGCGGTCCAGGACCAGGTGGTGCCGGACAACACCCTGGCCTGGGTGTGGGTGCGCGGCCTGGA
CGAGCTGTACGCCGAGTGGTCGGAGGTCGTGTCCACGAACTTCCGGGACGCCTCCGGGCCGGCCATGACC
GAGATCGGCGAGCAGCCGTGGGGGCGGGAGTTCGCCCTGCGCGACCCGGCCGGCAACTGCGTGCACTTCG
TGGCCGAGGAGCAGGACTGACACGTGCTACGAGATTTCGATTCCACCGCCGCCTTCTATGAAAGGTTGGG
CTTCGGAATCGTTTTCCGGGACGCCGGCTGGATGATCCTCCAGCGCGGGGATCTCATGCTGGAGTTCTTC
GCCCACCCCAACTTGTTTATTGCAGCTTATAATGGTTACAAATAAAGCAATAGCATCACAAATTTCACAA
ATAAAGCATTTTTTTCACTGCATTCTAGTTGTGGTTTGTCCAAACTCATCAATGTATCTTATCATGTCTG
TATACCGTCGACCTCTAGCTAGAGCTTGGCGTAATCATGGTCATAGCTGTTTCCTGTGTGAAATTGTTAT
CCGCTCACAATTCCACACAACATACGAGCCGGAAGCATAAAGTGTAAAGCCTGGGGTGCCTAATGAGTGA
GCTAACTCACATTAATTGCGTTGCGCTCACTGCCCGCTTTCCAGTCGGGAAACCTGTCGTGCCAGCTGCA
TTAATGAATCGGCCAACGCGCGGGGAGAGGCGGTTTGCGTATTGGGCGCTCTTCCGCTTCCTCGCTCACT
GACTCGCTGCGCTCGGTCGTTCGGCTGCGGCGAGCGGTATCAGCTCACTCAAAGGCGGTAATACGGTTAT
CCACAGAATCAGGGGATAACGCAGGAAAGAACATGTGAGCAAAAGGCCAGCAAAAGGCCAGGAACCGTAA
AAAGGCCGCGTTGCTGGCGTTTTTCCATAGGCTCCGCCCCCCTGACGAGCATCACAAAAATCGACGCTCA
AGTCAGAGGTGGCGAAACCCGACAGGACTATAAAGATACCAGGCGTTTCCCCCTGGAAGCTCCCTCGTGC
GCTCTCCTGTTCCGACCCTGCCGCTTACCGGATACCTGTCCGCCTTTCTCCCTTCGGGAAGCGTGGCGCT
TTCTCATAGCTCACGCTGTAGGTATCTCAGTTCGGTGTAGGTCGTTCGCTCCAAGCTGGGCTGTGTGCAC
GAACCCCCCGTTCAGCCCGACCGCTGCGCCTTATCCGGTAACTATCGTCTTGAGTCCAACCCGGTAAGAC
ACGACTTATCGCCACTGGCAGCAGCCACTGGTAACAGGATTAGCAGAGCGAGGTATGTAGGCGGTGCTAC
AGAGTTCTTGAAGTGGTGGCCTAACTACGGCTACACTAGAAGAACAGTATTTGGTATCTGCGCTCTGCTG
AAGCCAGTTACCTTCGGAAAAAGAGTTGGTAGCTCTTGATCCGGCAAACAAACCACCGCTGGTAGCGGTG
GTTTTTTTGTTTGCAAGCAGCAGATTACGCGCAGAAAAAAAGGATCTCAAGAAGATCCTTTGATCTTTTC
TACGGGGTCTGACGCTCAGTGGAACGAAAACTCACGTTAAGGGATTTTGGTCATGAGATTATCAAAAGGG
ATCTTCACCTAGATCCTTTTAAATTAAAAATGAAGTTTTAAATCAATCTAAAGTATATATGAGTAAACTT
GGTCTGACAGTTACCAATGCTTAATCAGTGAGGCACCTATCTCAGCGATCTGTCTATTTCGTTCATCCAT
AGTTGCCTGACTCCCCGTCGTGTAGATAACTACGATACGGGAGGGCTTACCATCTGGCCCCAGTGCTGCA
ATGATACCGCGAGACCCACGCTCACCGGCTCCAGATTTATCAGCAATAAACCAGCCAGCCGGAAGGGCCG
AGCGCAGAAGTGGTCCTGCAACTTTATCCGCCTCCATCCAGTCTATTAATTGTTGCCGGGAAGCTAGAGT
AAGTAGTTCGCCAGTTAATAGTTTGCGCAACGTTGTTGCCATTGCTACAGGCATCGTGGTGTCACGCTCG
TCGTTTGGTATGGCTTCATTCAGCTCCGGTTCCCAACGATCAAGGCGAGTTACATGATCCCCCATGTTGT
GCAAAAAAGCGGTTAGCTCCTTCGGTCCTCCGATCGTTGTCAGAAGTAAGTTGGCCGCAGTGTTATCACT
CATGGTTATGGCAGCACTGCATAATTCTCTTACTGTCATGCCATCCGTAAGATGCTTTTCTGTGACTGGT
GAGTACTCAACCAAGTCATTCTGAGAATAGTGTATGCGGCGACCGAGTTGCTCTTGCCCGGCGTCAATAC
GGGATAATACCGCGCCACATAGCAGAACTTTAAAAGTGCTCATCATTGGAAAACGTTCTTCGGGGCGAAA
ACTCTCAAGGATCTTACCGCTGTTGAGATCCAGTTCGATGTAACCCACTCGTGCACCCAACTGATCTTCA
GCATCTTTTACTTTCACCAGCGTTTCTGGGTGAGCAAAAACAGGAAGGCAAAATGCCGCAAAAAAGGGAA
TAAGGGCGACACGGAAATGTTGAATACTCATACTCTTCCTTTTTCAATATTATTGAAGCATTTATCAGGG
TTATTGTCTCATGAGCGGATACATATTTGAATGTATTTAGAAAAATAAACAAATAGGGGTTCCGCGCACA
TTTCCCCGAAAAGTGCCACCTGACGTC
Features (pLannotate 1.2.2; 35 found; start..end, strand, type, name):
     28..80      -  misc_feature   bom (fragment): basis of mobility region from pBR322
    235..614     +  enhancer       CMV enhancer: human cytomegalovirus immediate early enhancer
    615..814     +  promoter       CMV promoter: human cytomegalovirus (CMV) immediate early promoter
    832..1012    +  LTR            5' LTR (truncated): truncated 5' long terminal repeat (LTR) from HIV-1
   1059..1184    +  misc_feature   HIV-1 Ψ: packaging signal of human immunodeficiency virus type 1
   1168..1531    +  CDS            HIV-1 gag (fragment): gag protein from human immunodeficiency virus 1; gag
   1677..1910    +  misc_feature   RRE: The Rev response element (RRE) of HIV-1 allows for Rev-dependent mRNA export from the nucleus to the cytoplasm.
   2287..2387    +  CDS            Rev (fragment): human immunodeficiency virus 1 (HIV-1) Rev protein; rev; enhances nuclear export of unspliced and incompletely spliced viral mRNAs
   2391..2507    +  misc_feature   cPPT/CTS: central polypurine tract and central termination sequence of HIV-1
   2530..2833    +  enhancer       CMV enhancer: human cytomegalovirus immediate early enhancer
   2834..3037    +  promoter       CMV promoter: human cytomegalovirus (CMV) immediate early promoter
   3226..3936    +  CDS            TagRFP: monomeric derivative of red fluorescent protein from Entacmaea quadricolor (Merzlyak et al., 2007) mammalian codon-optimized
   3931..7317    +  CDS            PDZD8: PDZD8_HUMAN - Also known as PDZK8. Experimental evidence at protein level: Swiss-Prot protein existence level 1. Molecular tethering protein that connects endoplasmic reticulum and mitochondria membranes (PubMed:29097544). PDZD8-dependent endoplasmic reticulum-mitochondria membrane tethering is essential for endoplasmic reticulum-mitochondria Ca(2+) transfer (PubMed:29097544). In neurons, involved in the regulation of dendritic Ca(2+) dynamics by regulating mitochondrial Ca(2+) uptake in neurons (PubMed:29097544). Plays an indirect role in the regulation of cell morphology and cytoskeletal org
   7318..8034    +  CDS            EGFP: EGFP is a basic (constitutively fluorescent) green fluorescent protein published in 1996, derived from Aequorea victoria. It is reported to be a rapidly-maturing weak dimer with moderate acid sensitivity.
   8121..8350    +  intron         chimeric intron: chimera between introns from adenovirus and immunoglobulin heavy chain genes
   8414..8524    +  CDS            nef (fragment): NEF_HV1Z2 - Experimental evidence at protein level: Swiss-Prot protein existence level 1. Extracellular Nef protein targets CD4(+) T-lymphocytes for apoptosis by interacting with CXCR4 surface receptors. From Human immunodeficiency virus type 1 group M subtype D (isolate Z2/CDC-Z34) (HIV-1).
   8527..9115    +  misc_feature   WPRE: woodchuck hepatitis virus posttranscriptional regulatory element
   9132..9200    +  CDS            nef (fragment): NEF_HV1Z2 - Experimental evidence at protein level: Swiss-Prot protein existence level 1. Extracellular Nef protein targets CD4(+) T-lymphocytes for apoptosis by interacting with CXCR4 surface receptors. From Human immunodeficiency virus type 1 group M subtype D (isolate Z2/CDC-Z34) (HIV-1).
   9202..9514    +  LTR            5' LTR (fragment): 5' long terminal repeat (LTR) from HIV-1
   9522..9702    +  LTR            5' LTR (truncated): truncated 5' long terminal repeat (LTR) from HIV-1
   9734..9958    +  polyA_signal   bGH poly(A) signal: bovine growth hormone polyadenylation signal
   9962..9983    +  promoter       SV40 promoter (fragment): SV40 enhancer and early promoter
  10004..10432   +  rep_origin     f1 ori (sequence partly withheld): f1 bacteriophage origin of replication; arrow indicates direction of (+) strand synthesis
  10446..10775   +  promoter       SV40 promoter: SV40 enhancer and early promoter
  10823..10870   +  promoter       EM7 promoter: synthetic bacterial promoter&nbsp
  10889..11263   +  CDS            BleoR: antibiotic-binding protein; Sh ble from Streptoalloteichus hindustanus; confers resistance to bleomycin, phleomycin, and Zeocin™
  11273..11398   +  CDS            ble (fragment): BLE_KLEPN - Experimental evidence at protein level: Swiss-Prot protein existence level 1. Binding protein with a strong affinity to the bleomycin family of antibiotics. Binds to CL990; an antimitotic-antibiotic compound. From Klebsiella pneumoniae.
  11393..11514   +  polyA_signal   SV40 poly(A) signal: SV40 polyadenylation signal
  11585..11607   -  protein_bind   lac operator (fragment): The lac repressor binds to the lac operator to inhibit transcription in E. coli. This inhibition can be relieved by adding lactose or isopropyl-β-D-thiogalactopyranoside (IPTG). lac repressor encoded by lacI
  11611..11641   -  promoter       lac promoter: promoter for the E. coli lac operon
  11656..11677   -  protein_bind   CAP binding site: CAP binding activates transcription in the presence of cAMP. E. coli catabolite activator protein
  11690..11782   -  CDS            lacI (fragment): lac repressor; lacI; The lac repressor binds to the lac operator to inhibit transcription in E. coli. This inhibition can be relieved by adding lactose or isopropyl-β-D-thiogalactopyranoside (IPTG).
  11965..12553   -  rep_origin     ori: high-copy-number ColE1/pMB1/pBR322/pUC origin of replication
  12724..13584   -  CDS            AmpR: β-lactamase; bla; confers resistance to ampicillin, carbenicillin, and related antibiotics
  13585..13689   -  promoter       AmpR promoter: bla
