[The description below was written by a language model from this plasmid's Addgene catalogue record and pLannotate feature annotations shown in this document.]
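Description:
pBOBI nt-rfp-PDZD8 T527A ct-gfp is a 13.7 kb HIV-1-based lentiviral transfer plasmid built on the pBOBI backbone, intended for producing virus that delivers a doubly tagged mutant of human PDZD8 into mammalian cells. In bacteria it is maintained through a high-copy ColE1/pUC-type origin and selected with ampicillin (AmpR under its own promoter). An f1 origin is also present. Outside the viral region, an SV40/EM7 dual promoter drives a BleoR cassette with an SV40 poly(A) signal, which could confer Zeocin/bleomycin resistance in the plasmid context but would not be packaged into virus.

The viral genome is transcribed from a CMV enhancer/promoter fused to a truncated 5' LTR, followed by the Ψ packaging signal with a gag fragment, the RRE for Rev-dependent nuclear export, and the cPPT/CTS that aids nuclear import of the reverse-transcribed genome. An internal CMV enhancer/promoter drives a single open reading frame in which TagRFP is fused to the N terminus of PDZD8 and EGFP to its C terminus. PDZD8 carries the T527A substitution, replacing a threonine with a non-phosphorylatable alanine. Downstream lie a chimeric intron, a WPRE to boost transcript stability and expression, the 3' LTR sequences, and a bGH polyadenylation signal.

PDZD8 is annotated as a tether linking endoplasmic reticulum and mitochondrial membranes, and the associated study concerns AMPK targeting of PDZD8 in a shift from glucose to glutamine use. The record does not state why both ends are tagged, but having a red and a green fluorophore on the two termini would allow them to be imaged together in transduced cells. T527A likely serves as a phospho-deficient variant.
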