Addgene plasmid #227826: pBOBI nt-rfp-PDZD8 T527A ct-gfp
Purpose: To amplify the virus that expresses nt-rfp-PDZD8 T527A ct-gfp
Depositing lab: Sheng-cai Lin. Depositing organization: Xiamen University. Publication: AMPK targets PDZD8 to trigger carbon source shift from glucose to glutamine. Li M, Wang Y, Wei X, Cai WF, Wu J, Zhu M, Wang Y, Liu YH, Xiong J, Qu Q, Chen Y, Tian X, Yao L, Xie R, Li X, Chen S, Huang X, Zhang C, Xie C, Wu Y, Xu Z, Zhang B, Jiang B, Wang ZC, Li Q, Li G, Lin SY, Yu L, Piao HL, Deng X, Han J, Zhang CS, Lin SC. Cell Res. 2024 Jun 19. doi: 10.1038/s41422-024-00985-6. PubMed 38898113.
Backbone
  Vector backbone: pBOBI
  Vector type: Mammalian Expression, Lentiviral
Growth in bacteria
  Bacterial resistance: Ampicillin, 100 μg/mL
  Growth temperature: 37°C
  Growth strain: NEB Stable
  Copy number: High Copy
Gene/Insert
  Gene/Insert name: PDZD8
  Species: H. sapiens (human)
  Mutation: T527A in PDZD8
  Entrez Gene: PDZD8 (a.k.a. IDDADF, PDZK8)
  Tag / fusion protein: RFP (N terminal on insert); GFP (C terminal on insert)
  Cloning method: Ligation Independent Cloning
  Sequencing primers: 5′ Unknown
Terms and licenses: Academic/Nonprofit Terms; Industry Terms: Not Available to Industry
How to cite: pBOBI nt-rfp-PDZD8 T527A ct-gfp was a gift from Sheng-cai Lin (Addgene plasmid # 227826 ; http://n2t.net/addgene:227826 ; RRID:Addgene_227826)
